>Addgene plasmid #77097 | TRIM33 gRNA (BRDN0001162291) | addgene full sequence | sequence record 187110 | Addgene Assembled Sequence
CCCGGGTGCAAAGATGGATAAAGTTTTAAACAGAGAGGAATCTTTGCAGCTAATGGACCTTCTAGGTCTT
GAAAGGAGTGGGAATTGGCTCCGGTGCCCGTCAGTGGGCAGAGCGCACATCGCCCACAGTCCCCGAGAAG
TTGGGGGGAGGGGTCGGCAATTGATCCGGTGCCTAGAGAAGGTGGCGCGGGGTAAACTGGGAAAGTGATG
TCGTGTACTGGCTCCGCCTTTTTCCCGAGGGTGGGGGAGAACCGTATATAAGTGCAGTAGTCGCCGTGAA
CGTTCTTTTTCGCAACGGGTTTGCCGCCAGAACACAGGTAAGTGCCGTGTGTGGTTCCCGCGGGCCTGGC
CTCTTTACGGGTTATGGCCCTTGCGTGCCTTGAATTACTTCCACCTGGCTGCAGTACGTGATTCTTGATC
CCGAGCTTCGGGTTGGAAGTGGGTGGGAGAGTTCGAGGCCTTGCGCTTAAGGAGCCCCTTCGCCTCGTGC
TTGAGTTGAGGCCTGGCCTGGGCGCTGGGGCCGCCGCGTGCGAATCTGGTGGCACCTTCGCGCCTGTCTC
GCTGCTTTCGATAAGTCTCTAGCCATTTAAAATTTTTGATGACCTGCTGCGACGCTTTTTTTCTGGCAAG
ATAGTCTTGTAAATGCGGGCCAAGATCTGCACACTGGTATTTCGGTTTTTGGGGCCGCGGGCGGCGACGG
GGCCCGTGCGTCCCAGCGCACATGTTCGGCGAGGCGGGGCCTGCGAGCGCGGCCACCGAGAATCGGACGG
GGGTAGTCTCAAGCTGGCCGGCCTGCTCTGGTGCCTGGCCTCGCGCCGCCGTGTATCGCCCCGCCCTGGG
CGGCAAGGCTGGCCCGGTCGGCACCAGTTGCGTGAGCGGAAAGATGGCCGCTTCCCGGCCCTGCTGCAGG
GAGCTCAAAATGGAGGACGCGGCGCTCGGGAGAGCGGGCGGGTGAGTCACCCACACAAAGGAAAAGGGCC
TTTCCGTCCTCAGCCGTCGCTTCATGTGACTCCACGGAGTACCGGGCGCCGTCCAGGCACCTCGATTAGT
TCTCGAGCTTTTGGAGTACGTCGTCTTTAGGTTGGGGGGAGGGGTTTTATGCGATGGAGTTTCCCCACAC
TGAGTGGGTGGAGACTGAAGTTAGGCCAGCTTGGCACTTGATGTAATTCTCCTTGGAATTTGCCCTTTTT
GAGTTTGGATCTTGGTTCATTCTCAAGCCTCAGACAGTGGTTCAAAGTTTTTTTCTTCCATTTCAGGTGT
CGTGACGTACGGCCACCATGACCGAGTACAAGCCCACGGTGCGCCTCGCCACCCGCGACGACGTCCCCAG
GGCCGTACGCACCCTCGCCGCCGCGTTCGCCGACTACCCCGCCACGCGCCACACCGTCGATCCGGACCGC
CACATCGAGCGGGTCACCGAGCTGCAAGAACTCTTCCTCACGCGCGTCGGGCTCGACATCGGCAAGGTGT
GGGTCGCGGACGACGGCGCCGCCGTGGCGGTCTGGACCACGCCGGAGAGCGTCGAAGCGGGGGCGGTGTT
CGCCGAGATCGGCCCGCGCATGGCCGAGTTGAGCGGTTCCCGGCTGGCCGCGCAGCAACAGATGGAAGGC
CTCCTGGCGCCGCACCGGCCCAAGGAGCCCGCGTGGTTCCTGGCCACCGTCGGAGTCTCGCCCGACCACC
AGGGCAAGGGTCTGGGCAGCGCCGTCGTGCTCCCCGGAGTGGAGGCGGCCGAGCGCGCCGGGGTGCCCGC
CTTCCTGGAGACCTCCGCGCCCCGCAACCTCCCCTTCTACGAGCGGCTCGGCTTCACCGTCACCGCCGAC
GTCGAGGTGCCCGAAGGACCGCGCACCTGGTGCATGACCCGCAAGCCCGGTGCCTGAACGCGTTAAGTCG
ACAATCAACCTCTGGATTACAAAATTTGTGAAAGATTGACTGGTATTCTTAACTATGTTGCTCCTTTTAC
GCTATGTGGATACGCTGCTTTAATGCCTTTGTATCATGCTATTGCTTCCCGTATGGCTTTCATTTTCTCC
TCCTTGTATAAATCCTGGTTGCTGTCTCTTTATGAGGAGTTGTGGCCCGTTGTCAGGCAACGTGGCGTGG
TGTGCACTGTGTTTGCTGACGCAACCCCCACTGGTTGGGGCATTGCCACCACCTGTCAGCTCCTTTCCGG
GACTTTCGCTTTCCCCCTCCCTATTGCCACGGCGGAACTCATCGCCGCCTGCCTTGCCCGCTGCTGGACA
GGGGCTCGGCTGTTGGGCACTGACAATTCCGTGGTGTTGTCGGGGAAATCATCGTCCTTTCCTTGGCTGC
TCGCCTGTGTTGCCACCTGGATTCTGCGCGGGACGTCCTTCTGCTACGTCCCTTCGGCCCTCAATCCAGC
GGACCTTCCTTCCCGCGGCCTGCTGCCGGCTCTGCGGCCTCTTCCGCGTCTTCGCCTTCGCCCTCAGACG
AGTCGGATCTCCCTTTGGGCCGCCTCCCCGCGTCGACTTTAAGACCAATGACTTACAAGGCAGCTGTAGA
TCTTAGCCACTTTTTAAAAGAAAAGGGGGGACTGGAAGGGCTAATTCACTCCCAACGAAGACAAGATCTG
CTTTTTGCTTGTACTGGGTCTCTCTGGTTAGACCAGATCTGAGCCTGGGAGCTCTCTGGCTAACTAGGGA
ACCCACTGCTTAAGCCTCAATAAAGCTTGCCTTGAGTGCTTCAAGTAGTGTGTGCCCGTCTGTTGTGTGA
CTCTGGTAACTAGAGATCCCTCAGACCCTTTTAGTCAGTGTGGAAAATCTCTAGCAGTACGTATAGTAGT
TCATGTCATCTTATTATTCAGTATTTATAACTTGCAAAGAAATGAATATCAGAGAGTGAGAGGAACTTGT
TTATTGCAGCTTATAATGGTTACAAATAAAGCAATAGCATCACAAATTTCACAAATAAAGCATTTTTTTC
ACTGCATTCTAGTTGTGGTTTGTCCAAACTCATCAATGTATCTTATCATGTCTGGCTCTAGCTATCCCGC
CCCTAACTCCGCCCATCCCGCCCCTAACTCCGCCCAGTTCCGCCCATTCTCCGCCCCATGGCTGACTAAT
TTTTTTTATTTATGCAGAGGCCGAGGCCGCCTCGGCCTCTGAGCTATTCCAGAAGTAGTGAGGAGGCTTT
TTTGGAGGCCTAGGGACGTACCCAATTCGCCCTATAGTGAGTCGTATTACGCGCGCTCACTGGCCGTCGT
TTTACAACGTCGTGACTGGGAAAACCCTGGCGTTACCCAACTTAATCGCCTTGCAGCACATCCCCCTTTC
GCCAGCTGGCGTAATAGCGAAGAGGCCCGCACCGATCGCCCTTCCCAACAGTTGCGCAGCCTGAATGGCG
AATGGG
[124 nt withheld, positions 3367-3490]
C
[91 nt withheld, positions 3492-3582]
A
[49 nt withheld, positions 3584-3632]
CCTTTGACGTTGGAGTCCACGTTCTTT
[37 nt withheld, positions 3660-3696]
ACCCTATCTCGGTCTATTCTTTTGATTTATAAGGGATTTTGCCGATTTCGGCCTATTGGTTAAAAAATGA
GCTGATTTAACAAAAATTTAACGCGAATTTTAACAAAATATTAACGCTTACAATTTAGGTGGCACTTTTC
GGGGAAATGTGCGCGGAACCCCTATTTGTTTATTTTTCTAAATACATTCAAATATGTATCCGCTCATGAG
ACAATAACCCTGATAAATGCTTCAATAATATTGAAAAAGGAAGAGTATGAGTATTCAACATTTCCGTGTC
GCCCTTATTCCCTTTTTTGCGGCATTTTGCCTTCCTGTTTTTGCTCACCCAGAAACGCTGGTGAAAGTAA
AAGATGCTGAAGATCAGTTGGGTGCACGAGTGGGTTACATCGAACTGGATCTCAACAGCGGTAAGATCCT
TGAGAGTTTTCGCCCCGAAGAACGTTTTCCAATGATGAGCACTTTTAAAGTTCTGCTATGTGGCGCGGTA
TTATCCCGTATTGACGCCGGGCAAGAGCAACTCGGTCGCCGCATACACTATTCTCAGAATGACTTGGTTG
AGTACTCACCAGTCACAGAAAAGCATCTTACGGATGGCATGACAGTAAGAGAATTATGCAGTGCTGCCAT
AACCATGAGTGATAACACTGCGGCCAACTTACTTCTGACAACGATCGGAGGACCGAAGGAGCTAACCGCT
TTTTTGCACAACATGGGGGATCATGTAACTCGCCTTGATCGTTGGGAACCGGAGCTGAATGAAGCCATAC
CAAACGACGAGCGTGACACCACGATGCCTGTAGCAATGGCAACAACGTTGCGCAAACTATTAACTGGCGA
ACTACTTACTCTAGCTTCCCGGCAACAATTAATAGACTGGATGGAGGCGGATAAAGTTGCAGGACCACTT
CTGCGCTCGGCCCTTCCGGCTGGCTGGTTTATTGCTGATAAATCTGGAGCCGGTGAGCGTGGGTCTCGCG
GTATCATTGCAGCACTGGGGCCAGATGGTAAGCCCTCCCGTATCGTAGTTATCTACACGACGGGGAGTCA
GGCAACTATGGATGAACGAAATAGACAGATCGCTGAGATAGGTGCCTCACTGATTAAGCATTGGTAACTG
TCAGACCAAGTTTACTCATATATACTTTAGATTGATTTAAAACTTCATTTTTAATTTAAAAGGATCTAGG
TGAAGATCCTTTTTGATAATCTCATGACCAAAATCCCTTAACGTGAGTTTTCGTTCCACTGAGCGTCAGA
CCCCGTAGAAAAGATCAAAGGATCTTCTTGAGATCCTTTTTTTCTGCGCGTAATCTGCTGCTTGCAAACA
AAAAAACCACCGCTACCAGCGGTGGTTTGTTTGCCGGATCAAGAGCTACCAACTCTTTTTCCGAAGGTAA
CTGGCTTCAGCAGAGCGCAGATACCAAATACTGTTCTTCTAGTGTAGCCGTAGTTAGGCCACCACTTCAA
GAACTCTGTAGCACCGCCTACATACCTCGCTCTGCTAATCCTGTTACCAGTGGCTGCTGCCAGTGGCGAT
AAGTCGTGTCTTACCGGGTTGGACTCAAGACGATAGTTACCGGATAAGGCGCAGCGGTCGGGCTGAACGG
GGGGTTCGTGCACACAGCCCAGCTTGGAGCGAACGACCTACACCGAACTGAGATACCTACAGCGTGAGCT
ATGAGAAAGCGCCACGCTTCCCGAAGGGAGAAAGGCGGACAGGTATCCGGTAAGCGGCAGGGTCGGAACA
GGAGAGCGCACGAGGGAGCTTCCAGGGGGAAACGCCTGGTATCTTTATAGTCCTGTCGGGTTTCGCCACC
TCTGACTTGAGCGTCGATTTTTGTGATGCTCGTCAGGGGGGCGGAGCCTATGGAAAAACGCCAGCAACGC
GGCCTTTTTACGGTTCCTGGCCTTTTGCTGGCCTTTTGCTCACATGTTCTTTCCTGCGTTATCCCCTGAT
TCTGTGGATAACCGTATTACCGCCTTTGAGTGAGCTGATACCGCTCGCCGCAGCCGAACGACCGAGCGCA
GCGAGTCAGTGAGCGAGGAAGCGGAAGAGCGCCCAATACGCAAACCGCCTCTCCCCGCGCGTTGGCCGAT
TCATTAATGCAGCTGGCACGACAGGTTTCCCGACTGGAAAGCGGGCAGTGAGCGCAACGCAATTAATGTG
AGTTAGCTCACTCATTAGGCACCCCAGGCTTTACACTTTATGCTTCCGGCTCGTATGTTGTGTGGAATTG
TGAGCGGATAACAATTTCACACAGGAAACAGCTATGACCATGATTACGCCAAGCGCGCAATTAACCCTCA
CTAAAGGGAACAAAAGCTGGAGCTGCAAGCTTAATGTAGTCTTATGCAATACTCTTGTAGTCTTGCAACA
TGGTAACGATGAGTTAGCAACATGCCTTACAAGGAGAGAAAAAGCACCGTGCATGCCGATTGGTGGAAGT
AAGGTGGTACGATCGTGCCTTATTAGGAAGGCAACAGACGGGTCTGACATGGATTGGACGAACCACTGAA
TTGCCGCATTGCAGAGATATTGTATTTAAGTGCCTAGCTCGATACATAAACGGGTCTCTCTGGTTAGACC
AGATCTGAGCCTGGGAGCTCTCTGGCTAACTAGGGAACCCACTGCTTAAGCCTCAATAAAGCTTGCCTTG
AGTGCTTCAAGTAGTGTGTGCCCGTCTGTTGTGTGACTCTGGTAACTAGAGATCCCTCAGACCCTTTTAG
TCAGTGTGGAAAATCTCTAGCAGTGGCGCCCGAACAGGGACTTGAAAGCGAAAGGGAAACCAGAGGAGCT
CTCTCGACGCAGGACTCGGCTTGCTGAAGCGCGCACGGCAAGAGGCGAGGGGCGGCGACTGGTGAGTACG
CCAAAAATTTTGACTAGCGGAGGCTAGAAGGAGAGAGATGGGTGCGAGAGCGTCAGTATTAAGCGGGGGA
GAATTAGATCGCGATGGGAAAAAATTCGGTTAAGGCCAGGGGGAAAGAAAAAATATAAATTAAAACATAT
AGTATGGGCAAGCAGGGAGCTAGAACGATTCGCAGTTAATCCTGGCCTGTTAGAAACATCAGAAGGCTGT
AGACAAATACTGGGACAGCTACAACCATCCCTTCAGACAGGATCAGAAGAACTTAGATCATTATATAATA
CAGTAGCAACCCTCTATTGTGTGCATCAAAGGATAGAGATAAAAGACACCAAGGAAGCTTTAGACAAGAT
AGAGGAAGAGCAAAACAAAAGTAAGACCACCGCACAGCAAGCGGCCGCTGATCTTCAGACCTGGAGGAGG
AGATATGAGGGACAATTGGAGAAGTGAATTATATAAATATAAAGTAGTAAAAATTGAACCATTAGGAGTA
GCACCCACCAAGGCAAAGAGAAGAGTGGTGCAGAGAGAAAAAAGAGCAGTGGGAATAGGAGCTTTGTTCC
TTGGGTTCTTGGGAGCAGCAGGAAGCACTATGGGCGCAGCGTCAATGACGCTGACGGTACAGGCCAGACA
ATTATTGTCTGGTATAGTGCAGCAGCAGAACAATTTGCTGAGGGCTATTGAGGCGCAACAGCATCTGTTG
CAACTCACAGTCTGGGGCATCAAGCAGCTCCAGGCAAGAATCCTGGCTGTGGAAAGATACCTAAAGGATC
AACAGCTCCTGGGGATTTGGGGTTGCTCTGGAAAACTCATTTGCACCACTGCTGTGCCTTGGAATGCTAG
TTGGAGTAATAAATCTCTGGAACAGATTTGGAATCACACGACCTGGATGGAGTGGGACAGAGAAATTAAC
AATTACACAAGCTTAATACACTCCTTAATTGAAGAATCGCAAAACCAGCAAGAAAAGAATGAACAAGAAT
TATTGGAATTAGATAAATGGGCAAGTTTGTGGAATTGGTTTAACATAACAAATTGGCTGTGGTATATAAA
ATTATTCATAATGATAGTAGGAGGCTTGGTAGGTTTAAGAATAGTTTTTGCTGTACTTTCTATAGTGAAT
AGAGTTAGGCAGGGATATTCACCATTATCGTTTCAGACCCACCTCCCAACCCCGAGGGGACCCAGAGAGG
GCCTATTTCCCATGATTCCTTCATATTTGCATATACGATACAAGGCTGTTAGAGAGATAATTAGAATTAA
TTTGACTGTAAACACAAAGATATTAGTACAAAATACGTGACGTAGAAAGTAATAATTTCTTGGGTAGTTT
GCAGTTTTAAAATTATGTTTTAAAATGGACTATCATATGCTTACCGTAACTTGAAAGTATTTCGATTTCT
TGGCTTTATATATCTTGTGGAAAGGACGAAACACCGCTCAGCGTGCCCATCCCGGGGTTTTAGAGCTAGA
AATAGCAAGTTAAAATAAGGCTAGTCCGTTATCAACTTGAAAAAGTGGCACCGAGTCGGTGCTTTTTTAA
GCTTGGCGTAACTAGATCTTGAGACAAATGGCAGTATTCATCCACAATTTTAAAAGAAAAGGGGGGATTG
GGGGGTACAGTGCAGGGGAAAGAATAGTAGACATAATAGCAACAGACATACAAACTAAAGAATTACAAAA
ACAAATTACAAAAATTCAAAATTTTCGGGTTTATTACAGGGACAGCAGAGATCCACTTTGGCGCCGGCTC
GAGGGGG
Features (pLannotate 1.2.2; 29 found; start..end, strand, type, name):
     14..80      +  CDS            small t antigen (fragment): SV40 (simian virus 40) small t antigen
    106..317     +  promoter       EF-1α core promoter: core promoter for human elongation factor EF-1α
    318..1256    +  intron         EF-1α intron A: intron upstream of the start codon of human EF-1α
   1278..1877    +  CDS            PuroR (fragment): puromycin N-acetyltransferase; pac from Streptomyces; confers resistance to puromycin
   1893..2481    +  misc_feature   WPRE: woodchuck hepatitis virus posttranscriptional regulatory element
   2532..2551    +  misc_feature   cPPT/CTS (fragment): central polypurine tract and central termination sequence of HIV-1
   2553..2786    +  LTR            3' LTR (ΔU3): self-inactivating 3' long terminal repeat (LTR) from HIV-1
   2864..2985    +  polyA_signal   SV40 poly(A) signal: SV40 polyadenylation signal
   3025..3160    +  rep_origin     SV40 ori: SV40 origin of replication
   3181..3199    -  promoter       T7 promoter: promoter for bacteriophage T7 RNA polymerase
   3207..3362    +  CDS            lacZα (fragment): LacZα fragment of β-galactosidase; lacZ fragment
   3367..3795    +  rep_origin     f1 ori (sequence partly withheld): f1 bacteriophage origin of replication; arrow indicates direction of (+) strand synthesis
   3848..3952    +  promoter       AmpR promoter: bla
   3953..4813    +  CDS            AmpR: β-lactamase; bla; confers resistance to ampicillin, carbenicillin, and related antibiotics
   4984..5572    +  rep_origin     ori: high-copy-number ColE1/pMB1/pBR322/pUC origin of replication
   5755..5847    +  CDS            lacI (fragment): lac repressor; lacI; The lac repressor binds to the lac operator to inhibit transcription in E. coli. This inhibition can be relieved by adding lactose or isopropyl-β-D-thiogalactopyranoside (IPTG).
   5860..5881    +  protein_bind   CAP binding site: CAP binding activates transcription in the presence of cAMP. E. coli catabolite activator protein
   5896..5926    +  promoter       lac promoter: promoter for the E. coli lac operon
   5934..5950    +  protein_bind   lac operator: The lac repressor binds to the lac operator to inhibit transcription in E. coli. This inhibition can be relieved by adding lactose or isopropyl-β-D-thiogalactopyranoside (IPTG). lac repressor encoded by lacI
   5995..6013    +  promoter       T3 promoter: promoter for bacteriophage T3 RNA polymerase
   6041..6267    +  promoter       RSV promoter: Rous sarcoma virus enhancer/promoter
   6268..6448    +  LTR            5' LTR (truncated): truncated 5' long terminal repeat (LTR) from HIV-1
   6495..6620    +  misc_feature   HIV-1 Ψ: packaging signal of human immunodeficiency virus type 1
   6604..6967    +  CDS            HIV-1 gag (fragment): gag protein from human immunodeficiency virus 1; gag
   7113..7346    +  misc_feature   RRE: The Rev response element (RRE) of HIV-1 allows for Rev-dependent mRNA export from the nucleus to the cytoplasm.
   7723..7749    +  CDS            Rev (fragment): human immunodeficiency virus 1 (HIV-1) Rev protein; rev; enhances nuclear export of unspliced and incompletely spliced viral mRNAs
   7753..7993    +  promoter       U6 promoter: RNA polymerase III promoter for human U6 snRNA
   8023..8098    +  misc_RNA       gRNA scaffold: guide RNA scaffold for the Streptococcus pyogenes CRISPR/Cas9 system
   8154..8271    +  misc_feature   cPPT/CTS: central polypurine tract and central termination sequence of HIV-1
