[The description below was written by a language model from this plasmid's Addgene catalogue record and pLannotate feature annotations shown in this document.]
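Description:
TRIM33 gRNA (BRDN0001162291) is a third-generation lentiviral CRISPR guide plasmid built on the lentiGuide-Puro backbone and designed to target human TRIM33 (also known as TIF1γ). It is an 8.3 kb plasmid propagated in E. coli at high copy from a ColE1/pUC-type origin under ampicillin selection (AmpR/β-lactamase). The backbone also carries an f1 origin, an SV40 origin and poly(A) signal, and remnants of lac and T7/T3 cloning elements.

The lentiviral transfer cassette begins with an RSV promoter fused to a truncated HIV-1 5′ LTR. This arrangement makes genomic RNA production Tat-independent, as is typical of third-generation systems. Downstream are the Ψ packaging signal with a partial gag sequence, the Rev response element for Rev-dependent nuclear export, and a cPPT/CTS that aids nuclear import of the provirus. The cassette ends in a self-inactivating ΔU3 3′ LTR.

Two expression units lie between the LTRs. In the first, a human U6 RNA polymerase III promoter drives the TRIM33-specific 20-nt spacer fused to the Streptococcus pyogenes Cas9 guide RNA scaffold. In the second, an EF-1α core promoter with its intron A drives puromycin N-acetyltransferase for selection of transduced mammalian cells. A WPRE follows this cassette to enhance transcript expression.

The plasmid does not encode Cas9, so it must be used with a separate Cas9 vector or in cells that already express Cas9. The guide was designed against two TRIM33 reference transcripts. It belongs to a human kinome gRNA collection associated with work on optimised sgRNA design, and it is suited to Cas9-mediated targeting of TRIM33 by stable lentiviral delivery.
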