Addgene plasmid #77097: TRIM33 gRNA (BRDN0001162291)
Purpose: 3rd generation lentiviral gRNA plasmid targeting human TRIM33
Depositing lab: John Doench & David Root. Depositing organization: Broad Institute. Publication: Optimized sgRNA design to maximize activity and minimize off-target effects of CRISPR-Cas9. Doench JG, Fusi N, Sullender M, Hegde M, Vaimberg EW, Donovan KF, Smith I, Tothova Z, Wilen C, Orchard R, Virgin HW, Listgarten J, Root DE. Nat Biotechnol. 2016 Jan 18. doi: 10.1038/nbt.3437. PubMed 26780180.
Backbone
  Vector backbone: lentiGuide-Puro
  Backbone manufacturer: Zhang Lab (Addgene plasmid # 52963)
  Vector type: Mammalian Expression, Lentiviral, CRISPR
  Selectable markers: Puromycin
Growth in bacteria
  Bacterial resistance: Ampicillin, 100 μg/mL
  Growth temperature: 37°C
  Growth strain: DH5alpha
  Copy number: High Copy
Gene/Insert
  Gene/Insert name: TRIM33 (alt names: TRIM33; NM_015906.3)
  gRNA/shRNA sequence: CTCAGCGTGCCCATCCCGGG
  Species: H. sapiens (human)
  Entrez Gene: TRIM33 (a.k.a. ECTO, PTC7, RFG7, TF1G, TIF1G, TIF1GAMMA, TIFGAMMA)
  Promoter: hU6
  Cloning method: Unknown
  Sequencing primers: 5′ U6-F; 3′ pS2-R
Terms and licenses: Academic/Nonprofit Terms; Industry Terms: Not Available to Industry
Depositor comments: The gRNA was designed to target the following Genbank reference sequence(s): NM_015906.3,NM_033020.2. Note that this plasmid does NOT contain Cas9. It should be used in conjunction with lentiCas9-Blast (Addgene #52962) or otherwise with cell lines already expressing Cas9. Browse the full kinome gRNA library at http://www.addgene.org/pooled-library/broadgpp-human-kinome/ or visit http://www.broadinstitute.org/rnai/public/ for detailed protocols and information.
How to cite: TRIM33 gRNA (BRDN0001162291) was a gift from John Doench & David Root (Addgene plasmid # 77097 ; http://n2t.net/addgene:77097 ; RRID:Addgene_77097)
