>Addgene plasmid #77097 | TRIM33 gRNA (BRDN0001162291) | depositor partial sequence | sequence record 144557 | Target Sequence
CTCAGCGTGCCCATCCCGGG
