>Addgene plasmid #77097 | TRIM33 gRNA (BRDN0001162291) | addgene partial sequence | sequence record 187109 | hU6-F
GTAGAAAGTAATAATTTCTTGGGTAGTTTGCAGTTTTAAAATTATGTTTTAAAATGGACTATCATATGCT
TACCGTAACTTGAAAGTATTTCGATTTCTTGGCTTTATATATCTTGTGGAAAGGACGAAACACCGCTCAG
CGTGCCCATCCCGGGGTTTTAGAGCTAGAAATAGCAAGTTAAAATAAGGCTAGTCCGTTATCAACTTGAA
AAAGTGGCACCGAGTCGGTGCTTTTTTAAGCTTGGCGTAACTAGATCTTGAGACAAATGGCAGTATTCAT
CCACAATTTTAAAAGAAAAGGGGGGATTGGGGGGTACAGTGCAGGGGAAAGAATAGTAGACATAATAGCA
ACAGACATACAAACTAAAGAATTACAAAAACAAATTACAAAAATTCAAAATTTTCGGGTTTATTACAGGG
ACAGCAGAGATCCACTTTGGCGCCGGCTCGAGGGGGCCCGGGTGCAAAGATGGATAAAGTTTTAAACAGA
GAGGAATCTTTGCAGCTAATGGACCTTCTAGGTCTTGAAAGGAGTGGGAATTGGCTCCGGTGCCCGTCAG
TGGGCAGAGC
